>Addgene plasmid #85800 | pAAVS1-Neo-UBC-M2rtTA-H2BmNeon (donorAB-UBC-mNeon) | addgene full sequence | sequence record 242272 | Addgene NGS Result
CTAGTCCTGCAGGTTTAAACGAATTCGCCCTTTGCTTTCTCTGACCAGCATTCTCTCCCCTGGGCCTGTG
CCGCTTTCTGTCTGCAGCTTGTGGCCTGGGTCACCTCTACGGCTGGCCCAGATCCTTCCCTGCCGCCTCC
TTCAGGTTCCGTCTTCCTCCACTCCCTCTTCCCCTTGCTCTCTGCTGTGTTGCTGCCCAAGGATGCTCTT
TCCGGAGCACTTCCTTCTCGGCGCTGCACCACGTGATGTCCTCTGAGCGGATCCTCCCCGTGTCTGGGTC
CTCTCCGGGCATCTCTCCTCCCTCACCCAACCCCATGCCGTCTTCACTCGCTGGGTTCCCTTTTCCTTCT
CCTTCTGGGGCCTGTGCCATCTCTCGTTTCTTAGGATGGCCTTCTCCGACGGATGTCTCCCTTGCGTCCC
GCCTCCCCTTCTTGTAGGCCTGCATCATCACCGTTTTTCTGGACAACCCCAAAGTACCCCGTCTCCCTGG
CTTTAGCCACCTCTCCATCCTCTTGCTTTCTTTGCCTGGACACCCCGTTCTCCTGTGGATTCGGGTCACC
TCTCACTCCTTTCATTTGGGCAGCTCCCCTACCCCCCTTACCTCTCTAGTCTGTGCTAGCTCTTCCAGCC
CCCTGTCATGGCATCTTCCAGGGGTCCGAGAGCTCAGCTAGTCTTCTTCCTCCAACCCGGGCCCCTATGT
CCACTTCAGGACAGCATGTTTGCTGCCTCCAGGGATCCTGTGTCCCCGAGCTGGGACCACCTTATATTCC
CAGGGCCGGTTAATGTGGCTCTGGTTCTGGGTACTTTTATCTGTCCCCTCCACCCCACAGTGGGGCAAGC
TTCTGACCTCTTCTCTTCCTCCCACAGGGCCTCGAGAGATCTGGCAGCGGAGAGGGCAGAGGAAGTCTTC
TAACATGCGGTGACGTGGAGGAGAATCCCGGCCCTAGGCTCGAGACGCGTATGGGATCGGCCATTGAACA
AGATGGATTGCACGCAGGTTCTCCGGCCGCTTGGGTGGAGAGGCTATTCGGCTATGACTGGGCACAACAG
ACAATCGGCTGCTCTGATGCCGCCGTGTTCCGGCTGTCAGCGCAGGGGCGCCCGGTTCTTTTTGTCAAGA
CCGACCTGTCCGGTGCCCTGAATGAACTGCAGGACGAGGCAGCGCGGCTATCGTGGCTGGCCACGACGGG
CGTTCCTTGCGCAGCTGTGCTCGACGTTGTCACTGAAGCGGGAAGGGACTGGCTGCTATTGGGCGAAGTG
CCGGGGCAGGATCTCCTGTCATCTCACCTTGCTCCTGCCGAGAAAGTATCCATCATGGCTGATGCAATGC
GGCGGCTGCATACGCTTGATCCGGCTACCTGCCCATTCGACCACCAAGCGAAACATCGCATCGAGCGAGC
ACGTACTCGGATGGAAGCCGGTCTTGTCGATCAGGATGATCTGGACGAAGAGCATCAGGGGCTCGCGCCA
GCCGAACTGTTCGCCAGGCTCAAGGCGCGCATGCCCGACGGCGAGGATCTCGTCGTGACCCATGGCGATG
CCTGCTTGCCGAATATCATGGTGGAAAATGGCCGCTTTTCTGGATTCATCGACTGTGGCCGGCTGGGTGT
GGCGGACCGCTATCAGGACATAGCGTTGGCTACCCGTGATATTGCTGAAGAGCTTGGCGGCGAATGGGCT
GACCGCTTCCTCGTGCTTTACGGTATCGCCGCTCCCGATTCGCAGCGCATCGCCTTCTATCGCCTTCTTG
ACGAGTTCTTCTGAGGGGATCCGCTGTAAGTCTGCAGAAATTGATGATCTATTAAACAATAAAGATGTCC
ACTAAAATGGAAGTTTTTCCTGTCATACTTTGTTAAGAAGGGTGAGAACAGATGTCCACTAAAATGGAAG
TTTTTCCTGTCATACTTTGTTAAGAAGGGTGAGAACAGAGTACCTACATTTTGAATGGAAGGATTGGAGC
TACGGGGGTGGGGGTGGGGTGGGATTAGATAAATGCCTGCTCTTTACTGAAGGCTCTTTACTATTGCTTT
ATGATAATGTTTCATAGTTGGATATCATAATTTAAACAAGCAAAACCAAATTAAGGGCCAGCTCATTCCT
CCCACTCATGATCTATAGATCTATAGATCTCTCGTGGGATCATTGTTTTTCTCTTGATTCCCACTTTGTG
GTTCTAAGTACTGTGGTTTCCAAATGTGTCAGTTTCATAGCCTGAAGAACGAGATCAGCAGCCTCTGTTC
CACATACACTTCATTCTCAGTATTGTTTTGCCAAGTTCTAATTCCATCAGAAGCTGGGAGCTCCACCGCG
GTGGCGGCCGCTCTAGAACTAGTGCCTCCGCGCCGGGTTTTGGCGCCTCCCGCGGGCGCCCCCCTCCTCA
CGGCGAGCGCTGCCACGTCAGACGAAGGGCGCAGCGAGCGTCCTGATCCTTCCGCCCGGACGCTCAGGAC
AGCGGCCCGCTGCTCATAAGACTCGGCCTTAGAACCCCAGTATCAGCAGAAGGACATTTTAGGACGGGAC
TTGGGTGACTCTAGGGCACTGGTTTTCTTTCCAGAGAGCGGAACAGGCGAGGAAAAGTAGTCCCTTCTCG
GCGATTCTGCGGAGGGATCTCCGTGGGGCGGTGAACGCCGATGATTATATAAGGACGCGCCGGGTGTGGC
ACAGCTAGTTCCGTCGCAGCCGGGATTTGGGTCGCGGTTCTTGTTTGTGGATCGCTGTGATCGTCACTTG
GTGAGTAGCGGGCTGCTGGGCTGGCCGGGGCTTTCGTGGCCGCCGGGCCGCTCGGTGGGACGGAAGCGTG
TGGAGAGACCGCCAAGGGCTGTAGTCTGGGTCCGCGAGCAAGGTTGCCCTGAACTGGGGGTTCCGGGGAG
CGCAGCAAAATGGCGGCTGTTCCCGAGTCTTGAATGGAAGACGCTTGTGAGGCGGGCTGTGAGGTCGTTG
AAACAAGGTGGGGGGCATGGTGGGCGGCAAGAACCCAAGGTCTTGAGGCCTTCGCTAATGCGGGAAAGCT
CTTATTCGGGTGAGATGGGCTGGGGCACCATCTGGGGACCCTGACGTGAAGTTTGTCACTGACTGGAGAA
CTCGGTTTGTCGTCTGTTGCGGGGGCGGCAGTTATGGCGGTGCCGTTGGGCAGTGCACCCGTACCTTTGG
GAGCGCGCGCCCTCGTCGTGTCGTGACGTCACCCGTTCTGTTGGCTTATAATGCAGGGTGGGGCCACCTG
CCGGTAGGTGTGCGGTAGGCTTTTCTCCGTCGCAGGACGCAGGGTTCGGGCCTAGGGTAGGCTCTCCTGA
ATCGACAGGCGCCGGACCTCTGGTGAGGGGAGGGATAAGTGAGGCGTCAGTTTCTTTGGTCGGTTTTATG
TACCTATCTTCTTAAGTAGCTGAAGCTCCGGTTTTGAACTATGCGCTCGGGGTTGGCGAGTGTGTTTTGT
GAAGTTTTTTAGGCACCTTTTGAAATGTAATCATTTGGGTCAATATGTAATTTTCAGTGTTAGACTAGTA
AATTGTCCGCTAAATTCTGGCCGTTTTTGGCTTTTTTGTTAGACCCCGGGCTGCAGGAATTCACCATGCC
AAAGAGACCCAGACCCTCTAGACTGGACAAGAGCAAAGTCATAAACGGCGCTCTGGAATTACTCAATGGA
GTCGGTATCGAAGGCCTGACGACAAGGAAACTCGCTCAAAAGCTGGGAGTTGAGCAGCCTACCCTGTACT
GGCACGTGAAGAACAAGCGGGCCCTGCTCGATGCCCTGCCAATCGAGATGCTGGACAGGCATCATACCCA
CTTCTGCCCCCTGGAAGGCGAGTCATGGCAAGACTTTCTGCGGAACAACGCCAAGTCATTCCGCTGTGCT
CTCCTCTCACATCGCGACGGGGCTAAAGTGCATCTCGGCACCCGCCCAACAGAGAAACAGTACGAAACCC
TGGAAAATCAGCTCGCGTTCCTGTGTCAGCAAGGCTTCTCCCTGGAGAACGCACTGTACGCTCTGTCCGC
CGTGGGCCACTTTACACTGGGCTGCGTATTGGAGGAACAGGAGCATCAAGTAGCAAAAGAGGAAAGAGAG
ACACCTACCACCGATTCTATGCCCCCACTTCTGAGACAAGCAATTGAGCTGTTCGACCGGCAGGGAGCCG
AACCTGCCTTCCTTTTCGGCCTGGAACTAATCATATGTGGCCTGGAGAAACAGCTAAAGTGCGAAAGCGG
CGGGCCGGCCGACGCCCTTGACGATTTTGACTTAGACATGCTCCCAGCCGATGCCCTTGACGACTTTGAC
CTTGATATGCTGCCTGCTGACGCTCTTGACGATTTTGACCTTGACATGCTCCCCGGGTAACTAAGTAAGG
ATCCAGACATGATAAGATACATTGATGAGTTTGGACAAACCACAACTAGAATGCAGTGAAAAAAATGCTT
TATTTGTGAAATTTGTGATGCTATTGCTTTATTTGTAACCATTATAAGCTGCAATAAACAAGTTAACAAC
AACAATTGCATTCATTTTATGTTTCAGGTTCAGGGGGAGGTGTGGGAGGTTTTTTAAAGCAAGTAAAACC
TCTACAAATGTGGTATGGCTGATTATGATCCTGCAAGCCTCGTCGTCCTGGCCGGACCACGCTATCTGTG
CAAGGTCCCCGGCCCCGGACGCGCGCTCCATGAGCAGAGCGCCCGCCGCCGAGGCGAAGACTCGGGCGGC
GCCCTGCCCGTCCCACCAGGTCAACAGGCGGTAACCGGCCTCTTCATCGGGAATGCGCGCGACCTTCAGC
ATCGCCGGCATGTCCCCCTGGCGGACGGGAAGTATCCAGCTCGACCAAGCTTAGTACTGTCGAGGCAGTG
AAAAAAATGCTTTATTTGTGAAATTTGTGATGCTATTGCTTTATTTGTAACCATTATAAGCTGCAATAAA
CAAGTTAACAACAACAATTGCATTCATTTTATGTTTCAGGTTCAGGGGGAGGTGTGGGAGGTTTTTTAAA
GCAAGTAAAACCTCTACAAATGTGGTATGGCTGATTATGATCCTCTAGAGATATCGTCGACAAGCTTATC
GATGCGGCCGCTTTACTTGTACAGCTCGTCCATGCCCATCACATCGGTAAAGGCCTTTTGCCACTCCTTG
AAGTTGAGCTCGGTCTTGGAGTGCTTGAGCTCCGTCTTACGGAACACGTACATCGGCTGGTTCTTCAGAT
AGTTAGCCGCCATTGGCTTGGCAAAGGTGTAGGTGGTCCGCGCAGTGCTCCGGTAGCGCTTGCCATTTCC
AGTGGTGTAACTCCACTTAAAGGTACTGATGATGGTTTTGTCGTTGGGGTAAGTCTTCTTCGACCTGCAC
CAGTCCGCAGCGGTCAGCGAGTTGGTCATCACAGGACCGTCAGCAGGGAAACCAGTCCCCTTCACCTGGG
CCTCTCCTTTGATGTGGCTTCCCTCGTAGGTGTAGCGGTAGTTAACAGTAAGGGAGGCACCATCTTCAAA
CTGCATTGTGCGATGGACTTGGTATCCGGAGCCATCTACCATGGCGGCCTGGAAAGGCGACATCCCGTCA
GGGTAGGGCAGGTACTGATGGAAGCCATACCCGATATGAGGGACCAGAATCCAGGGGGAGAACTGGAGGT
CACCCTTGGTGGACTTCAGGTTTAACTCCTCATAACCATCATTTGGATTGCCGGTGCCCTGACCCACCAT
GTCAAAGTCCACACCGTTGATGGAGCCAAAGATGTGTAACTCATGTGTCGCTGGGAGAGAGGCCATGTTA
TCCTCCTCGCCCTTGCTCACCATGGTGGCGACCGGTGGATCCTTAGCGCTGGTGTACTTGGTGATGGCCT
TAGTACCCTCGGACACGGCGTGCTTGGCCAACTCCCCAGGCAGCAGCAGGCGCACGGCCGTCTGGATCTC
CCTGGAGGTGATGGTCGAGCGCTTGTTGTAATGCGCCAGGCGGGAAGCCTCACCTGCGATGCGCTCGAAA
ATGTCGTTCACAAACGAATTCATGATGCCCATGGCCTTGGACGAAATGCCGGTGTCAGGGTGGACCTGCT
TCAGAACCTTGTACACATAGATGGAATAGCTCTCCTTGCGGCTGCGCTTGCGCTTCTTGCCGCCTTTCTT
CTGCGCCTTAGTCACCGCCTTCTTGGAGCCCTTTTTCGGGGCGGGAGCAGACTTCGCTGGCTCTGGCATG
GTGGCGGTACCGAGCTCGAATTCTCCAGGCGATCTGACGGTTCACTAAACGAGCTCTGCTTATATAGGCC
TCCCACCGTACACGCCTACCTCGACATACGTTCTCTATCACTGATAGGGAGTAAACTCGACATACGTTCT
CTATCACTGATAGGGATAAACTCGACATACGTTCTCTATCACTGATAGGGAGTAAACTCGACATACGTTC
TCTATCACTGATAGGGAGTAAACTCGACATACGTTCTCTATCACTGATAGGGAGTAAACTCGACATCGTT
CTCTATCACTGATAGGGAGTAAACTCGACATACGTTCTCTATCACTGATAGGGAGTAAACTCGACCCATA
GAGCCCACCGCATCCCCAGCATGCCTGCTATTAAGCTTTACTAGGGACAGGATTGGTGACAGAAAAGCCC
CATCCTTAGGCCTCCTCCTTCCTAGTCTCCTGATATTGGGTCTAACCCCCACCTCCTGTTAGGCAGATTC
CTTATCTGGTGACACACCCCCATTTCCTGGAGCCATCTCTCTCCTTGCCAGAACCTCTAAGGTTTGCTTA
CGATGGAGCCAGAGAGGATCCTGGGAGGGAGAGCTTGGCAGGGGGTGGGAGGGAAGGGGGGGATGCGTGA
CCTGCCCGGTTCTCAGTGGCCACCCTGCGCTACCCTCTCCCAGAACCTGAGCTGCTCTGACGCGGCTGTC
TGGTGCGTTTCACTGATCCTGGTGCTGCAGCTTCCTTACACTTCCCAAGAGGAGAAGCAGTTTGGAAAAA
CAAAATCAGAATAAGTTGGTCCTGAGTTCTAACTTTGGCTCTTCACCTTTCTAGTCCCCAATTTATATTG
TTCCTCCGTGCGTCAGTTTTACCTGTGAGATAAGGCCAGTAGCCAGCCCCGTCCTGGCAGGGCTGTGGTG
AGGAGGGGGGTGTCCGTGTGGAAAACTCCCTTTGTGAGAATGGTGCGTCCTAGGTGTTCACCAGGTCGTG
GCCGCCTCTACTCCCTTTCTCTTTCTCCATCCTTCTTTCCTTAAAGAGTCCCCAGTGCTATCTGGGACAT
ATTCCTCCGCCCAGAGCAGGGTCCCGCTTCCCTAAGGCCCTGCTCTGGGCTTCTGGGTTTGAGTCCTTGG
CAAGCCCAGGAGAGGCGCTCAGGCTTCCCTGTCCCCCTTCCTCGTCCACCATCTCATGCCCCTGGCTCTC
CTGCCCCTTCCCTACAGGGGTTCCTGGCTCTGCTCTAAGGGCGAATTCGCGGCCGCTAAATTCAATTCGC
CCTATAGTGAGTCGTATTACAATTCACTGGCCGTCGTTTTACAACGTCGTGACTGGGAAAACCCTGGCGT
TACCCAACTTAATCGCCTTGCAGCACATCCCCCTTTCGCCAGCTGGCGTAATAGCGAAGAGGCCCGCACC
GATCGCCCTTCCCAACAGTTGCGCAGCCTATACGTACGGCAGTTTAAGGTTTACACCTATAAAAGAGAGA
GCCGTTATCGTCTGTTTGTGGATGTACAGAGTGATATTATTGACACGCCGGGGCGACGGATGGTGATCCC
CCTGGCCAGTGCACGTCTGCTGTCAGATAAAGTCTCCCGTGAACTTTACCCGGTGGTGCATATCGGGGAT
GAAAGCTGGCGCATGATGACCACCGATATGGCCAGTGTGCCGGTCTCCGTTATCGGGGAAGAAGTGGCTG
ATCTCAGCCACCGCGAAAATGACATCAAAAACGCCATTAACCTGATGTTCTGGGGAATATAAATGTCAGG
CATGAGATTATCAAAAAGGATCTTCACCTAGATCCTTTTCACGTAGAAAGCCAGTCCGCAGAAACGGTGC
TGACCCCGGATGAATGTCAGCTACTGGGCTATCTGGACAAGGGAAAACGCAAGCGCAAAGAGAAAGCAGG
TAGCTTGCAGTGGGCTTACATGGCGATAGCTAGACTGGGCGGTTTTATGGACAGCAAGCGAACCGGAATT
GCCAGCTGGGGCGCCCTCTGGTAAGGTTGGGAAGCCCTGCAAAGTAAACTGGATGGCTTTCTTGCCGCCA
AGGATCTGATGGCGCAGGGGATCAAGCTCTGATCAAGAGACAGGATGAGGATCGTTTCGCATGATTGAAC
AAGATGGATTGCACGCAGGTTCTCCGGCCGCTTGGGTGGAGAGGCTATTCGGCTATGACTGGGCACAACA
GACAATCGGCTGCTCTGATGCCGCCGTGTTCCGGCTGTCAGCGCAGGGGCGCCCGGTTCTTTTTGTCAAG
ACCGACCTGTCCGGTGCCCTGAATGAACTGCAAGACGAGGCAGCGCGGCTATCGTGGCTGGCCACGACGG
GCGTTCCTTGCGCAGCTGTGCTCGACGTTGTCACTGAAGCGGGAAGGGACTGGCTGCTATTGGGCGAAGT
GCCGGGGCAGGATCTCCTGTCATCTCACCTTGCTCCTGCCGAGAAAGTATCCATCATGGCTGATGCAATG
CGGCGGCTGCATACGCTTGATCCGGCTACCTGCCCATTCGACCACCAAGCGAAACATCGCATCGAGCGAG
CACGTACTCGGATGGAAGCCGGTCTTGTCGATCAGGATGATCTGGACGAAGAGCATCAGGGGCTCGCGCC
AGCCGAACTGTTCGCCAGGCTCAAGGCGAGCATGCCCGACGGCGAGGATCTCGTCGTGACCCATGCATGG
CGATGCCTGCTTGCCGAATATCATGGTGGAAAATGGCCGCTTTTCTGGATTCATCGACTGTGGCCGGCTG
GGTGTGGCGGACCGCTATCAGGACATAGCGTTGGCTACCCGTGATATTGCTGAAGAGCTTGGCGGCGAAT
GGGCTGACCGCTTCCTCGTGCTTTACGGTATCGCCGCTCCCGATTCGCAGCGCATCGCCTTCTATCGCCT
TCTTGACGAGTTCTTCTGAATTATTAACGCTTACAATTTCCTGATGCGGTATTTTCTCCTTACGCATCTG
TGCGGTATTTCACACCGCATCAGGTGGCACTTTTCGGGGAAATGTGCGCGGAACCCCTATTTGTTTATTT
TTCTAAATACATTCAAATATGTATCCGCTCATGAGATTATCAAAAAGGATCTTCACCTAGATCCTTTTAA
ATTAAAAATGAAGTTTTAAATCAATCTAAAGTATATATGAGTAAACTTGGTCTGACAGTTACCAATGCTT
AATCAGTGAGGCACCTATCTCAGCGATCTGTCTATTTCGTTCATCCATAGTTGCCTGACTCCCCGTCGTG
TAGATAACTACGATACGGGAGGGCTTACCATCTGGCCCCAGTGCTGCAATGATACCGCGAGACCCACGCT
CACCGGCTCCAGATTTATCAGCAATAAACCAGCCAGCCGGAAGGGCCGAGCGCAGAAGTGGTCCTGCAAC
TTTATCCGCCTCCATCCAGTCTATTAATTGTTGCCGGGAAGCTAGAGTAAGTAGTTCGCCAGTTAATAGT
TTGCGCAACGTTGTTGCCATTGCTACAGGCATCGTGGTGTCACGCTCGTCGTTTGGTATGGCTTCATTCA
GCTCCGGTTCCCAACGATCAAGGCGAGTTACATGATCCCCCATGTTGTGCAAAAAAGCGGTTAGCTCCTT
CGGTCCTCCGATCGTTGTCAGAAGTAAGTTGGCCGCAGTGTTATCACTCATGGTTATGGCAGCACTGCAT
AATTCTCTTACTGTCATGCCATCCGTAAGATGCTTTTCTGTGACTGGTGAATACTCAACCAAGTCATTCT
GAGAATAGTGTATGCGGCGACCGAGTTGCTCTTGCCCGGCGTCAATACGGGATAATACCGCGCCACATAG
CAGAACTTTAAAAGTGCTCATCATTGGAAAACGTTCTTCGGGGCGAAAACTCTCAAGGATCTTACCGCTG
TTGAGATCCAGTTCGATGTAACCCACTCGTGCACCCAACTGATCTTCAGCATCTTTTACTTTCACCAGCG
TTTCTGGGTGAGCAAAAACAGGAAGGCAAAATGCCGCAAAAAAGGGAATAAGGGCGACACGGAAATGTTG
AATACTCATACTCTTCCTTTTTCAATATTATTGAAGCATTTATCAGGGTTATTGTCTCATGACCAAAATC
CCTTAACGTGAGTTTTCGTTCCACTGAGCGTCAGACCCCGTAGAAAAGATCAAAGGATCTTCTTGAGATC
CTTTTTTTCTGCGCGTAATCTGCTGCTTGCAAACAAAAAAACCACCGCTACCAGCGGTGGTTTGTTTGCC
GGATCAAGAGCTACCAACTCTTTTTCCGAAGGTAACTGGCTTCAGCAGAGCGCAGATACCAAATACTGTT
CTTCTAGTGTAGCCGTAGTTAGGCCACCACTTCAAGAACTCTGTAGCACCGCCTACATACCTCGCTCTGC
TAATCCTGTTACCAGTGGCTGCTGCCAGTGGCGATAAGTCGTGTCTTACCGGGTTGGACTCAAGACGATA
GTTACCGGATAAGGCGCAGCGGTCGGGCTGAACGGGGGGTTCGTGCACACAGCCCAGCTTGGAGCGAACG
ACCTACACCGAACTGAGATACCTACAGCGTGAGCTATGAGAAAGCGCCACGCTTCCCGAAGGGAGAAAGG
CGGACAGGTATCCGGTAAGCGGCAGGGTCGGAACAGGAGAGCGCACGAGGGAGCTTCCAGGGGGAAACGC
CTGGTATCTTTATAGTCCTGTCGGGTTTCGCCACCTCTGACTTGAGCGTCGATTTTTGTGATGCTCGTCA
GGGGGGCGGAGCCTATGGAAAAACGCCAGCAACGCGGCCTTTTTACGGTTCCTGGCCTTTTGCTGGCCTT
TTGCTCACATGTTCTTTCCTGCGTTATCCCCTGATTCTGTGGATAACCGTATTACCGCCTTTGAGTGAGC
TGATACCGCTCGCCGCAGCCGAACGACCGAGCGCAGCGAGTCAGTGAGCGAGGAAGCGGAAGAGCGCCCA
ATACGCAAACCGCCTCTCCCCGCGCGTTGGCCGATTCATTAATGCAGCTGGCACGACAGGTTTCCCGACT
GGAAAGCGGGCAGTGAGCGCAACGCAATTAATGTGAGTTAGCTCACTCATTAGGCACCCCAGGCTTTACA
CTTTATGCTTCCGGCTCGTATGTTGTGTGGAATTGTGAGCGGATAACAATTTCACACAGGAAACAGCTAT
GACCATGATTACGCCAAGCTCAGAATTAACCCTCACTAAAGGGA
Features (pLannotate 1.2.2; 36 found; start..end, strand, type, name):
     33..836     +  misc_feature   HA-L: left homology arm from the adeno-associated virus integration site (AAVS1) within intron 1 of the human PPP1R12C gene
    843..868     +  misc_feature   SA: splice acceptor site
    961..1764    +  CDS            NeoR/KanR: aminoglycoside phosphotransferase from Tn5; aph(3')-II (or nptII); confers resistance to neomycin, kanamycin, and G418 (Geneticin®)
   1774..1872    +  polyA_signal   PGK poly(A) signal (fragment): mouse phosphoglycerate kinase 1 polyadenylation signal
   1870..2292    +  polyA_signal   PGK poly(A) signal (fragment): mouse phosphoglycerate kinase 1 polyadenylation signal
   2298..2334    +  misc_feature   MCS (fragment): pBluescript multiple cloning site
   2334..3544    +  promoter       UbC promoter: human ubiquitin C promoter
   3544..3562    +  misc_feature   MCS (fragment): pBluescript multiple cloning site
   3587..4281    +  CDS            rtTA3 (fragment): reverse tetracycline transactivator 3 activates expression from Tet-responsive promoters in the presence of doxycycline
   4211..4321    +  CDS            VP48: 3 tandem repeats of the minimal activation domain of herpes simplex virus VP16 (Cheng et al., 2013)
   4340..4474    -  polyA_signal   SV40 poly(A) signal: SV40 polyadenylation signal
   4497..4580    -  CDS            large T antigen (fragment): large T antigen from SV40 (simian virus 40)
   4574..4804    -  CDS            str (fragment): STR_KLEPN - Protein inferred from homology: Swiss-Prot protein existence level 3. The aminoglycoside phosphotransferases achieve inactivation of their antibiotic substrates by phosphorylation. From Klebsiella pneumoniae.
   4825..4906    -  polyA_signal   SV40 poly(A) signal: SV40 polyadenylation signal
   4929..5012    -  CDS            large T antigen (fragment): large T antigen from SV40 (simian virus 40)
   5053..5763    -  CDS            mNeonGreen: bright monomeric yellow-green fluorescent protein derived from LanYFP (Shaner et al., 2013)
   5782..6159    -  CDS            H2B: human histone H2B; HIST1H2BJ
   6166..6183    -  misc_feature   MCS (fragment): pUC18/19 multiple cloning site
   6188..6502    -  promoter       tight TRE promoter: Tet-responsive promoter PTight, consisting of seven tet operator sequences followed by the minimal CMV promoter
   6506..6542    -  polyA_signal   bGH poly(A) signal (fragment): bovine growth hormone polyadenylation signal
   6550..7386    +  misc_feature   HA-R: right homology arm from the adeno-associated virus integration site (AAVS1) within intron 1 of the human PPP1R12C gene
   7421..7439    -  promoter       T7 promoter: promoter for bacteriophage T7 RNA polymerase
   7442..7589    +  CDS            lacZα (fragment): LacZα fragment of β-galactosidase; lacZ fragment
   7599..7902    +  CDS            ccdB (fragment): CcdB, a bacterial toxin that poisons DNA gyrase; ccdB; Plasmids containing the ccdB gene cannot be propagated in standard E. coli strains.
   7950..8219    +  CDS            tnpA (fragment): TN5P_ECOLX - Also known as tnp. Experimental evidence at protein level: Swiss-Prot protein existence level 1. Mediates transposition of transposon Tn5 by a 'cut and paste' mechanism. First, the monomeric transposase binds the 19 bp inverted DNA repeats flanking the transposon. Then, dimerization of the DNA- bound transposase creates a synaptic DNA complex. After nicking of the first DNA strand, excision of the transposon proceeds through a series of intermediates. The transposase then mediates the insertion of the transposon at a new site by strand transfer. The activity of the wild- type tran
   8251..9049    +  CDS            NeoR/KanR (fragment): aminoglycoside phosphotransferase from Tn5; aph(3')-II (or nptII); confers resistance to neomycin, kanamycin, and G418 (Geneticin®)
   9070..9120    -  misc_feature   bom (fragment): basis of mobility region from pBR322
   9147..9206    +  promoter       AmpR promoter (fragment): bla
   9299..10159   -  CDS            AmpR: β-lactamase; bla; confers resistance to ampicillin, carbenicillin, and related antibiotics
  10160..10212   -  promoter       AmpR promoter (fragment): bla
  10283..10871   +  rep_origin     ori: high-copy-number ColE1/pMB1/pBR322/pUC origin of replication
  11054..11146   +  CDS            lacI (fragment): lac repressor; lacI; The lac repressor binds to the lac operator to inhibit transcription in E. coli. This inhibition can be relieved by adding lactose or isopropyl-β-D-thiogalactopyranoside (IPTG).
  11159..11180   +  protein_bind   CAP binding site: CAP binding activates transcription in the presence of cAMP. E. coli catabolite activator protein
  11195..11225   +  promoter       lac promoter: promoter for the E. coli lac operon
  11229..11251   +  protein_bind   lac operator (fragment): The lac repressor binds to the lac operator to inhibit transcription in E. coli. This inhibition can be relieved by adding lactose or isopropyl-β-D-thiogalactopyranoside (IPTG). lac repressor encoded by lacI
  11294..11312   +  promoter       T3 promoter: promoter for bacteriophage T3 RNA polymerase
