[The description below was written by a language model from this plasmid's Addgene catalogue record and pLannotate feature annotations shown in this document.]
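Description:
pAAVS1-Neo-UBC-M2rtTA-H2BmNeon (donorAB-UBC-mNeon) is a human gene-targeting donor plasmid of about 11.3 kb, designed to knock an all-in-one doxycycline-inducible histone reporter into the AAVS1 safe-harbour site in the first intron of PPP1R12C. It is maintained in E. coli through a high-copy ColE1/pUC-type origin and an ampicillin resistance gene. The record gives no named backbone. The annotation does show leftover cloning-vector remnants outside the homology arms, including lacZα, ccdB, Tn5 transposase and a second NeoR/KanR fragment, along with T3 and T7 promoters. The depositor notes that the plasmid was assembled by combining earlier AAVS1 targeting vectors.

The payload lies between left and right AAVS1 homology arms of roughly 800 bp each. Next to the left arm, a splice acceptor precedes a promoterless neomycin resistance gene; the catalogue describes it as T2A-linked, although the T2A is not annotated in the feature table. The gene ends in a PGK polyadenylation signal. This gene-trap layout means G418 resistance should depend on transcription from the endogenous PPP1R12C promoter, which favours correctly targeted integrants. Downstream, the human ubiquitin C promoter drives constitutive expression of the M2 reverse tetracycline transactivator, annotated as an rtTA3-like sequence with VP16 minimal activation domains.

In the opposite orientation, a tight TRE promoter (tet operators plus a minimal CMV promoter) controls human histone H2B fused to mNeonGreen, followed by SV40 poly(A) signals. Doxycycline therefore switches on a chromatin-bound green nuclear label. The associated study examined quiescent glioblastoma cells, but the record does not describe how the reporter was used there. The record also does not state which nuclease is paired with the donor.
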