Addgene plasmid #85800: pAAVS1-Neo-UBC-M2rtTA-H2BmNeon (donorAB-UBC-mNeon)
Purpose: donorAB-UBC-Neon targeting vector for human AAVS1 locus; knock-in of Dox controlled H2Bneon
Depositing lab: Roland Friedel. Publication: Gene signatures of quiescent glioblastoma cells reveal mesenchymal shift and interactions with niche microenvironment. Tejero R, Huang Y, Katsyv I, Kluge M, Lin JY, Tome-Garcia J, Daviaud N, Wang Y, Zhang B, Tsankova NM, Friedel CC, Zou H, Friedel RH. EBioMedicine. 2019 Apr 2. pii: S2352-3964(19)30209-9. doi: 10.1016/j.ebiom.2019.03.064. PubMed 30952620.
Backbone
  Vector backbone: N/A
  Backbone size w/o insert (bp): 3961
  Total vector size (bp): 11319
  Vector type: Human Targeting
  Selectable markers: Neomycin (select with G418)
Growth in bacteria
  Bacterial resistance: Ampicillin, 100 μg/mL
  Growth temperature: 30°C
  Growth strain: NEB Stable
  Copy number: High Copy
Gene/Insert
  Gene/Insert name: PPP1R12C (alt names: AAVS1-homol arms T2A-Neo UBC-rtTA-M2 tetO-H2B-mNeon; donor AB-UBC-mNeon)
  Species: H. sapiens (human)
  Insert size (bp): 7358
  Mutation: homology arms for knock-in into first intron
  Entrez Gene: PPP1R12C (a.k.a. AAVS1, LENG3, MBS85, p84, p85)
  Cloning method: Restriction Enzyme; 5′ cloning site AjuI (not destroyed); 3′ cloning site RruI (not destroyed)
  Sequencing primers: 5′ T3
Terms and licenses: Academic/Nonprofit Terms; Industry Terms: Not Available to Industry
Depositor comments: Plasmid cloned by combining vectors obtained from Hockemeyer and Jaenisch (Addgene #60843) laboratories
How to cite: pAAVS1-Neo-UBC-M2rtTA-H2BmNeon (donorAB-UBC-mNeon) was a gift from Roland Friedel (Addgene plasmid # 85800 ; http://n2t.net/addgene:85800 ; RRID:Addgene_85800)
